Addgene plasmid #29049: pEMS1127
Purpose: Expression of the eGFP reporter gene was not detected in the brain and eye.
Depositing lab: Elizabeth Simpson. Publication: A regulatory toolbox of MiniPromoters to drive selective expression in the brain. Portales-Casamar E, Swanson DJ, Liu L, de Leeuw CN, Banks KG, Ho Sui SJ, Fulton DL, Ali J, Amirabbasi M, Arenillas DJ, Babyak N, Black SF, Bonaguro RJ, Brauer E, Candido TR, Castellarin M, Chen J, Chen Y, Cheng JC, Chopra V, Docking TR, Dreolini L, D'Souza CA, Flynn EK, Glenn R, Hatakka K, Hearty TG, Imanian B, Jiang S, Khorasan-zadeh S, Komljenovic I, Laprise S, Liao NY, Lim JS, Lithwick S, Liu F, Liu J, Lu M, McConechy M, McLeod AJ, Milisavljevic M, Mis J, O'Connor K, Palma B, Palmquist DL, Schmouth JF, Swanson MI, Tam B, Ticoll A, Turner JL, Varhol R, Vermeulen J, Watkins RF, Wilson G, Wong BK, Wong SH, Wong TY, Yang GS, Ypsilanti AR, Jones SJ, Holt RA, Goldowitz D, Wasserman WW, Simpson EM. Proc Natl Acad Sci U S A. 2010 Sep 21. 107(38):16589-94. 10.1073/pnas.1009158107 PubMed 20807748.
Backbone
  Vector backbone: pEMS1307
  Backbone size w/o insert (bp): 16482
  Vector type: Pleiades Promoter Project [sic, Pleaides Plieades]
Growth in bacteria
  Bacterial resistance: Ampicillin, 100 μg/mL
  Growth temperature: 37°C
  Growth strain: DH5alpha
  Growth instructions: DH10B
  Copy number: High Copy
Gene/Insert
  Gene/Insert name: Ple58 (alt names: DDC; dopa decarboxylase)
  Species: H. sapiens (human)
  Insert size (bp): 3559
  Entrez Gene: DDC (a.k.a. AADC)
  Tag / fusion protein: EGFP-NLS (C terminal on backbone)
  Cloning method: Restriction Enzyme; 5′ cloning site FseI (unknown if destroyed); 3′ cloning site AscI (unknown if destroyed)
  Sequencing primers: 5′ Unknown
Terms and licenses: Academic/Nonprofit Terms; Industry Terms: Not Available to Industry
How to cite: pEMS1127 was a gift from Elizabeth Simpson (Addgene plasmid # 29049 ; http://n2t.net/addgene:29049 ; RRID:Addgene_29049)
