[The description below was written by a language model from this plasmid's Addgene catalogue record.]
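Description:
pEMS1127 is a Pleiades Promoter Project plasmid built on the large pEMS1307 backbone (about 16.5 kb without insert). It carries Ple58, a roughly 3.6 kb human MiniPromoter assembled from regulatory sequence of the DDC gene (dopa decarboxylase, also known as AADC). The MiniPromoter was inserted by restriction cloning between FseI and AscI sites, upstream of a reporter supplied by the backbone: EGFP fused to a nuclear localisation signal. In this arrangement, Ple58 is the only element intended to drive the reporter, so nuclear green fluorescence reads out the tissue and cell-type specificity of the candidate promoter. The plasmid is propagated in standard E. coli cloning strains as a high-copy construct under ampicillin selection. The record gives no feature table, so the origin of replication, polyadenylation signal and whatever other elements account for the large backbone size are not stated.

The construct belongs to a toolbox of compact human promoters designed to direct selective expression in defined brain regions and cell types. For this particular design the recorded outcome is negative: eGFP expression was not detected in the brain or eye. pEMS1127 is therefore mainly of value as a documented non-expressing Ple58 design. It can serve as a reference point for redesigning DDC-based MiniPromoters, or as a source of the Ple58 regulatory fragment or the EGFP-NLS reporter context for further cloning. It is not a validated driver of DDC-like expression. The record does not describe how the construct was delivered into animals or cells for testing.
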