>Addgene plasmid #29049 | pEMS1127 | addgene partial sequence | sequence record 39618 | EGFP-N 5'-CGTCGCCGTCCAGCTCGACCAG-3'
ACCATGGTGGCGGAAGTTCCTATACCTTTTGAAGAATAGGAACTTCGGAATAGGAACTTCGGCGCGCCGG
TGTCTGGGCTCTGTCAGAGGTGAAAAGCAGCCGGGAGTGACTTGCTCTCTGTCCTCTCTCTCTCCTCTCC
ACAGTGACAGTTAAGAGGCACAGAAGATGTGATTGCCATTTATGTAGACAGAGTGTCTGCCTCCCCGAAG
CCAATCAGAGCTGCCGGCTCTGCATTATTTACTGAGCAGCATCCCTCCACCCTCCCACCACCTCCTGCCC
CCACTCTGCCCCCAGGGGGAGAGAGCCATCCTAGCAGGATGGAGAGGAGCATCAGGGCCTGCTGGGACTG
GCGAGAGGCCAAGGAAAAAATGGGCCCTGTGTTCCCAGGCACTGTGTAGGATGCAGATTTGGGGCCAGGG
CTCCTGGGACTCTCCCAGCAACTTTGAGAACGACCAGGCTCCACTCCAAGGGTGAGGAAGGGACGGCGTG
GCATTTGGGGAGTGCTCACTCTGGGTCTGCTCCTTCTGTGAGGGACTATTAGGACCCTGTGATACCCGGG
AGGCTCAGGGTCCCAAGCCCACTTCCCCAGATGAGAA
