>Addgene plasmid #29049 | pEMS1127 | addgene partial sequence | sequence record 41158 | pEMS1307-fwd 5'-ccgcacgtctaagaaaccat-3'
CATATTCAATAACCCTTAATGAATTCGAGCTCCTAGGCCGGCCTGCTAAGAGGAAGTAATTTACGATTTT
CTTAGGAGTTTATTTACTAGAGTGTCTGTGGGTGAAATTCAGATTCCACTGGGCAAATGAGGAAATGAAA
AATGTGGGAATGGATTCCTTTATAAAGAAGTTTGCCTGTGAAGGAAAGAAGAGTAAATAGTGCCATTGCT
GGAGCAAGTTGGGCCGAGGGAGATGTGCTGAGAGAGAGATTTATCTGTGCATGTGAAGGAGCTGGTGGAG
GAGGCAGAAGCACGAAAGAGAAGACTACACATTTCATTAAGAGAAACAAAATCAAATTTTATTTTCTTTG
AGGAAGATGGAAGGACCAAATTAATATGCCTCTGTTGGAATTTTGCCCTAAAGACCAAAATTCCAGAACA
TTCTGCTGATAGAAGCCACAGATGTGGGCCAATTGTAGGTATCGGATCANAGAGGAGAATCACTTTTTTG
CCGTAGACTGCCCCATGCACCGGCACCGTACCAGCCCTGGAGGTGTGTGGCGAGCCATGGTCCCTTTCCT
CATGGCATGGTTCTTGGTGGGGAAGACAGGTATGTTCCCATCTCCACGCCATTTGATGAGAACAATGCAT
ATATACATGGGTAGAGGGCGCAAATAAACTTCCTAGAGGGGATTTGGAAAGCCTGTTGCTGAGAGAGAAC
ACAGGAGCTGTGTCAGGGGATATCCAGGCAGGTACTTCTGGGCATGGTGCCTTTCTTGTTGGA
